Addgene plasmid #173229: pGL3-MTS-ccdb-DddA(G1333N)-UGI-Puro
Purpose: (Empty Backbone) One-step assembly of custom RVD arrays to construct DdCBE, TALE, etc.
Depositing lab: Bin Shen. Depositing organization: Nanjing Medical University. Publication: Precision modeling of mitochondrial diseases in zebrafish via DdCBE-mediated mtDNA base editing. Guo J, Zhang X, Chen X, Sun H, Dai Y, Wang J, Qian X, Tan L, Lou X, Shen B. Cell Discov. 2021 Sep 3;7(1):78. doi: 10.1038/s41421-021-00307-9. PubMed 34480028.
Backbone
  Vector backbone: pGL3
  Vector type: Unspecified
Growth in bacteria
  Bacterial resistance: Ampicillin, 100 μg/mL
  Growth temperature: 37°C
  Growth strain: ccdB Survival
  Copy number: High Copy
Gene/Insert
  Gene/Insert name: None
Terms and licenses: Academic/Nonprofit Terms; Industry Terms: Not Available to Industry
Depositor comments: MTS_N136aa_ccdb_C21aa_DddA_G1333N)_UGI
How to cite: pGL3-MTS-ccdb-DddA(G1333N)-UGI-Puro was a gift from Bin Shen (Addgene plasmid # 173229 ; http://n2t.net/addgene:173229 ; RRID:Addgene_173229)
