[The description below was written by a language model from this plasmid's Addgene catalogue record and pLannotate feature annotations shown in this document.]
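Description:
pGL3-MTS-ccdb-DddA(G1333N)-UGI-Puro is an empty acceptor backbone, built on pGL3, for one-step assembly of custom TALE repeat (RVD) arrays into one half of a DddA-derived cytosine base editor (DdCBE) for mitochondrial DNA editing. It replicates in E. coli from a high-copy ColE1/pUC-type origin with ampicillin selection (AmpR). Because it carries an intact ccdB toxin gene, it must be propagated in a ccdB-tolerant strain.

The expression unit is driven by the CMV enhancer and promoter, followed by a T7 promoter that could support in vitro transcription. According to the depositor's layout, the open reading frame begins with a mitochondrial targeting sequence, which is not separately annotated in the feature table. It continues with a 136-residue TALE N-terminal segment, detected as an avrXa10-like fragment, and then a ccdB counter-selection stuffer with an adjacent partial ccdA. After the stuffer come a 21-residue TALE C-terminal segment, a split DddA deaminase fragment corresponding to the G1333 N-terminal half, and a uracil glycosylase inhibitor (UGI), ending at a bGH polyadenylation signal. Replacing the ccdB cassette with an assembled RVD array restores growth in ordinary cloning strains, so correct recombinants are selected against the parental plasmid. The exact cloning sites are not stated in the record. UGI protects the uracil intermediate from excision, which favours C-to-T conversion. The split DddA half should become active only when paired with a complementary half carried by a second TALE arm bound at an adjacent site.

A separate hPGK promoter–puromycin resistance cassette allows enrichment of transfected mammalian cells. Short annotated fragments of HIV LTR, nef, the PDK intron, SV40 large T antigen and TcR appear to be backbone remnants or incidental matches rather than functional elements. The associated work used DdCBEs to model mitochondrial diseases in zebrafish.
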