Features (pLannotate 1.2.2; 20 found; start..end, strand, type, name):
      8..387     +  enhancer       CMV enhancer: human cytomegalovirus immediate early enhancer
    388..591     +  promoter       CMV promoter: human cytomegalovirus (CMV) immediate early promoter
    587..620     +  LTR            5' LTR (truncated) (fragment): truncated 5' long terminal repeat (LTR) from HIV-1
    636..654     +  promoter       T7 promoter: promoter for bacteriophage T7 RNA polymerase
    698..1312    +  CDS            avrXa10 (fragment): AVX10_XANOO - Experimental evidence at protein level: Swiss-Prot protein existence level 1. Avirulence protein. Induces the hypersensitive response (HR)in rice plants carrying the resistance gene Xa10. Activity depends on the presence of the core repeat domains; replacement with repeat domains from other proteins (AvrBs3 of X.euvesicatoria (AC P14727) or AvrXa7 of this organism) does not elicit the HR. Probably acts as a transcription factor in its host plant (rice) to induce plant resistance or disease. From Xanthomonas oryzae pv. oryzae.
   1314..1391    +  intron         PDK intron (fragment): pdk; modified pyruvate orthophosphate dikinase intron from Flaveria trinervia 3.0
   1482..1640    +  CDS            ccdA (fragment): CCDA_ECO57 - Also known as H, letA. Experimental evidence at protein level: Swiss-Prot protein existence level 1. Antitoxin component of a type II toxin-antitoxin (TA) system which inhibits the post-segregational killing (PSK) of plasmid-free cells, also referred to as a plasmid addiction system. Binds to and blocks the activity of CcdB; will also remove bound CcdB protein from the CcdB-GyrA complex by forming a CcdA-CcdB complex, a process termed rejuvenation. Functions as a transcriptional corepressor for the ccdAB operon, repression also requires CcdB (By similarity). From Escherichia coli
   1645..1947    +  CDS            ccdB: CCDB_ECOLI - Also known as G, letB, letD. Experimental evidence at protein level: Swiss-Prot protein existence level 1. Toxic component of a type II toxin-antitoxin (TA) system, functioning in plasmid maintainence. Responsible for the post- segregational killing (PSK) of plasmid-free cells, also referred to as a plasmid addiction system. Half-life of over 2 hours. Cell killing by CcdB is accompanied by filamentation, defects in chromosome and plasmid segregation, defects in cell division, formation of anucleate cells, decreased DNA synthesis and plasmid loss. Interferes with the activity of DN
   2064..2204    +  CDS            dddA (fragment): DDDA_BURC1 - Experimental evidence at protein level: Swiss-Prot protein existence level 1. Toxic component of a toxin-immunity protein module, which functions as a cellular contact-dependent growth inhibition (CDI) system. CDI modules allow bacteria to communicate with and inhibit the growth of closely related neighboring bacteria in a contact-dependent fashion. Bacteria that have this module inhibit or kill bacteria without it, giving them a growth advantage. Probably specifically inhibited by cognate immunity protein DddI (Probable). The C-terminal 163 residue fragment has double-stranded DN
   2217..2465    +  CDS            UGI: UNGI_BPPB2 - Experimental evidence at protein level: Swiss-Prot protein existence level 1. This protein binds specifically and reversibly to the host uracil-DNA glycosylase, preventing removal of uracil residues from PBS2 DNA by the host uracil-excision repair system. From Bacillus phage PBS2 (Bacteriophage PBS2).
   2506..2730    +  polyA_signal   bGH poly(A) signal: bovine growth hormone polyadenylation signal
   2737..3247    +  promoter       hPGK promoter: human phosphoglycerate kinase 1 promoter
   3269..3868    +  CDS            PuroR (fragment): puromycin N-acetyltransferase; pac from Streptomyces; confers resistance to puromycin
   3911..3979    +  CDS            nef (fragment): NEF_HV1Z2 - Experimental evidence at protein level: Swiss-Prot protein existence level 1. Extracellular Nef protein targets CD4(+) T-lymphocytes for apoptosis by interacting with CXCR4 surface receptors. From Human immunodeficiency virus type 1 group M subtype D (isolate Z2/CDC-Z34) (HIV-1).
   4015..4136    -  polyA_signal   SV40 poly(A) signal: SV40 polyadenylation signal
   4159..4227    -  CDS            large T antigen (fragment): large T antigen from SV40 (simian virus 40)
   4243..4375    +  CDS            TcR (fragment): tetracycline efflux protein; tet; confers resistance to tetracycline
   4555..5143    -  rep_origin     ori: high-copy-number ColE1/pMB1/pBR322/pUC origin of replication
   5314..6174    -  CDS            AmpR: β-lactamase; bla; confers resistance to ampicillin, carbenicillin, and related antibiotics
   6175..6279    -  promoter       AmpR promoter: bla
>Addgene plasmid #173229 | pGL3-MTS-ccdb-DddA(G1333N)-UGI-Puro | addgene full sequence | sequence record 342552 | Addgene NGS Result
ACGCGTTGACATTGATTATTGACTAGTTATTAATAGTAATCAATTACGGGGTCATTAGTTCATAGCCCAT
ATATGGAGTTCCGCGTTACATAACTTACGGTAAATGGCCCGCCTGGCTGACCGCCCAACGACCCCCGCCC
ATTGACGTCAATAATGACGTATGTTCCCATAGTAACGCCAATAGGGACTTTCCATTGACGTCAATGGGTG
GAGTATTTACGGTAAACTGCCCACTTGGCAGTACATCAAGTGTATCATATGCCAAGTACGCCCCCTATTG
ACGTCAATGACGGTAAATGGCCCGCCTGGCATTATGCCCAGTACATGACCTTATGGGACTTTCCTACTTG
GCAGTACATCTACGTATTAGTCATCGCTATTACCATGGTGATGCGGTTTTGGCAGTACATCAATGGGCGT
GGATAGCGGTTTGACTCACGGGGATTTCCAAGTCTCCACCCCATTGACGTCAATGGGAGTTTGTTTTGGC
ACCAAAATCAACGGGACTTTCCAAAATGTCGTAACAACTCCGCCCCATTGACGCAAATGGGCGGTAGGCG
TGTACGGTGGGAGGTCTATATAAGCAGAGCTCTCTGGCTAACTAGAGAACCCACTGCTTACTGGCTTATC
GAAATTAATACGACTCACTATAGGGAGACAAGCTGGCTAGACCATGTTGGGGTTTGTGGGTCGGGTGGCC
GCTGCTCCGGCCTCCGGGGCCTTGCGGAGACTCACCCCTTCAGCGTCGCTGCCCCCAGCTCAGCTCTTAC
TGCGGGCCGCTCCGACGGCGGTCCATCCTGTCAGGGACTATGCGGCGCAAACATCTGAGAGCGGCGGAGG
CGGGAGCCCCGGCGCGGCCGCTGACTACAAGGATGACGACGATAAAGGTAGCGTGGATCTACGCACGCTC
GGCTACAGCCAGCAGCAACAGGAGAAGATCAAACCGAAGGTTCGTTCGACAGTGGCGCAGCACCACGAGG
CACTGGTCGGCCATGGGTTTACACACGCGCACATCGTTGCGCTCAGCCAACACCCGGCAGCGTTAGGGAC
CGTCGCTGTCAAGTATCAGGACATGATCGCAGCGTTGCCAGAGGCGACACACGAAGCGATCGTTGGCGTC
GGCAAACAGTGGTCCGGCGCACGCGCTCTGGAGGCCTTGCTCACGGTGGCGGGAGAGTTGAGAGGTCCAC
CGTTACAGTTGGACACAGGCCAACTTCTCAAGATTGCAAAACGTGGCGGCGTGACCGCAGTGGAGGCAGT
GCATGCATGGCGCAATGCACTGACGGGTGCCCCCCTGAACCTGACCCCAGAGACCGGCTTACTAAAAGCC
AGATAACAGTATGCGTATTTGCGCGCTGATTTTTGCGGTATAAGAATATATACTGATATGTATACCCGAA
GTATGTCAAAAAGAGGTATGCTATGAAGCAGCGTATTACAGTGACAGTTGACAGCGACAGCTATCAGTTG
CTCAAGGCATATATGATGTCAATATCTCCGGTCTGGTAAGCACAACCATGCAGAATGAAGCCCGTCGTCT
GCGTGCCGAACGCTGGAAAGCGGAAAATCAGGAAGGGATGGCTGAGGTCGCCCGGTTTATTGAAATGAAC
GGCTCTTTTGCTGACGAGAACAGGGGCTGGTGAAATGCAGTTTAAGGTTTACACCTATAAAAGAGAGAGC
CGTTATCGTCTGTTTGTGGATGTACAGAGTGATATTATTGACACGCCCGGGCGACGGATGGTGATCCCCC
TGGCCAGTGCACGTCTGCTGTCAGATAAAGTCTCCCGTGAACTTTACCCGGTGGTGCATATCGGGGATGA
AAGCTGGCGCATGATGACCACCGATATGGCCAGTGTGCCGGTGTCCGTTATCGGGGAAGAAGTGGCTGAT
CTCAGCCACCGCGAAAATGACATCAAAAACGCCATTAACCTGATGTTCTGGGGAATATAAATGTCAGGCT
CCCTTATACACAGCCAGGGTCTCTCGCGTTGACCAACGACCACCTCGTCGCCTTGGCCTGCCTCGGCGGA
CGTCCTGCGCTGGATGCAGTGAAAAAGGGATTGGGAGGCTCCGGCTCCTACGCCCTGGGCCCATATCAGA
TCTCTGCCCCACAGCTGCCAGCATACAACGGACAGACCGTGGGCACATTCTACTATGTGAATGACGCCGG
CGGCCTGGAGTCTAAGGTGTTTAGCTCCGGCGGCTCTGGAGGCAGCACCAACCTGTCTGACATCATCGAG
AAGGAGACAGGCAAGCAGCTGGTCATCCAGGAGAGCATCCTGATGCTGCCCGAAGAAGTCGAAGAAGTGA
TCGGAAACAAGCCTGAGAGCGATATCCTGGTCCATACCGCCTACGACGAGAGTACCGACGAAAATGTGAT
GCTGCTGACATCCGACGCCCCAGAGTATAAGCCCTGGGCTCTGGTCATCCAGGATTCCAACGGAGAGAAC
AAAATCAAAATGCTGTAATCTAGAGGGCCCGTTTAAACCCGCTGATCAGCCTCGACTGTGCCTTCTAGTT
GCCAGCCATCTGTTGTTTGCCCCTCCCCCGTGCCTTCCTTGACCCTGGAAGGTGCCACTCCCACTGTCCT
TTCCTAATAAAATGAGGAAATTGCATCGCATTGTCTGAGTAGGTGTCATTCTATTCTGGGGGGTGGGGTG
GGGCAGGACAGCAAGGGGGAGGATTGGGAAGACAATAGCAGGCATGCTGGGGATGCGGTGGGCTCTATGG
CTCGAGGGGGTTGGGGTTGCGCCTTTTCCAAGGCAGCCCTGGGTTTGCGCAGGGACGCGGCTGCTCTGGG
CGTGGTTCCGGGAAACGCAGCGGCGCCGACCCTGGGACTCGCACATTCTTCACGTCCGTTCGCAGCGTCA
CCCGGATCTTCGCCGCTACCCTTGTGGGCCCCCCGGCGACGCTTCCTGCTCCGCCCCTAAGTCGGGAAGG
TTCCTTGCGGTTCGCGGCGTGCCGGACGTGACAAACGGAAGCCGCACGTCTCACTAGTACCCTCGCAGAC
GGACAGCGCCAGGGAGCAATGGCAGCGCGCCGACCGCGATGGGCTGTGGCCAATAGCGGCTGCTCAGCAG
GGCGCGCCGAGAGCAGCGGCCGGGAAGGGGCGGTGCGGGAGGCGGGGTGTGGGGCGGTAGTGTGGGCCCT
GTTCCTGCCCGCGCGGTGTTCCGCATTCTGCAAGCCTCCGGAGCGCACGTCGGCAGTCGGCTCCCTCGTT
GACCGAATCACCGACCTCTCTCCCCAGGGGGATCCACCGGAGCTTACCATGACCGAGTACAAGCCCACGG
TGCGCCTCGCCACCCGCGACGACGTCCCCAGGGCCGTACGCACCCTCGCCGCCGCGTTCGCCGACTACCC
CGCCACGCGCCACACCGTCGATCCGGACCGCCACATCGAGCGGGTCACCGAGCTGCAAGAACTCTTCCTC
ACGCGCGTCGGGCTCGACATCGGCAAGGTGTGGGTCGCGGACGACGGCGCCGCGGTGGCGGTCTGGACCA
CGCCGGAGAGCGTCGAAGCGGGGGCGGTGTTCGCCGAGATCGGCCCGCGCATGGCCGAGTTGAGCGGTTC
CCGGCTGGCCGCGCAGCAACAGATGGAAGGCCTCCTGGCGCCGCACCGGCCCAAGGAGCCCGCGTGGTTC
CTGGCCACCGTCGGCGTCTCGCCCGACCACCAGGGCAAGGGTCTGGGCAGCGCCGTCGTGCTCCCCGGAG
TGGAGGCGGCCGAGCGCGCCGGGGTGCCCGCCTTCCTGGAAACCTCCGCGCCCCGCAACCTCCCCTTCTA
CGAGCGGCTCGGCTTCACCGTCACCGCCGACGTCGAGGTGCCCGAAGGACCGCGCACCTGGTGCATGACC
CGCAAGCCCGGTGCCTGACGCCCGCCCCACGACCCGCAGCGCCCGACCGAAAGGAGCGCACGACCCCATG
CATCGGTACCTTTAAGACCAATGACTTACAAGGCAGCTGTAGATCTTAGCCACTTTCTAGAGTCGGGGCG
GCCGGCCGCTTCGAGCAGACATGATAAGATACATTGATGAGTTTGGACAAACCACAACTAGAATGCAGTG
AAAAAAATGCTTTATTTGTGAAATTTGTGATGCTATTGCTTTATTTGTAACCATTATAAGCTGCAATAAA
CAAGTTAACAACAACAATTGCATTCATTTTATGTTTCAGGTTCAGGGGGAGGTGTGGGAGGTTTTTTAAA
GCAAGTAAAACCTCTACAAATGTGGTAAAATCGATAAGGATCCGTCGACCGATGCCCTTGAGAGCCTTCA
ACCCAGTCAGCTCCTTCCGGTGGGCGCGGGGCATGACTATCGTCGCCGCACTTATGACTGTCTTCTTTAT
CATGCAACTCGTAGGACAGGTGCCGGCAGCGCTCTTCCGCTTCCTCGCTCACTGACTCGCTGCGCTCGGT
CGTTCGGCTGCGGCGAGCGGTATCAGCTCACTCAAAGGCGGTAATACGGTTATCCACAGAATCAGGGGAT
AACGCAGGAAAGAACATGTGAGCAAAAGGCCAGCAAAAGGCCAGGAACCGTAAAAAGGCCGCGTTGCTGG
CGTTTTTCCATAGGCTCCGCCCCCCTGACGAGCATCACAAAAATCGACGCTCAAGTCAGAGGTGGCGAAA
CCCGACAGGACTATAAAGATACCAGGCGTTTCCCCCTGGAAGCTCCCTCGTGCGCTCTCCTGTTCCGACC
CTGCCGCTTACCGGATACCTGTCCGCCTTTCTCCCTTCGGGAAGCGTGGCGCTTTCTCATAGCTCACGCT
GTAGGTATCTCAGTTCGGTGTAGGTCGTTCGCTCCAAGCTGGGCTGTGTGCACGAACCCCCCGTTCAGCC
CGACCGCTGCGCCTTATCCGGTAACTATCGTCTTGAGTCCAACCCGGTAAGACACGACTTATCGCCACTG
GCAGCAGCCACTGGTAACAGGATTAGCAGAGCGAGGTATGTAGGCGGTGCTACAGAGTTCTTGAAGTGGT
GGCCTAACTACGGCTACACTAGAAGAACAGTATTTGGTATCTGCGCTCTGCTGAAGCCAGTTACCTTCGG
AAAAAGAGTTGGTAGCTCTTGATCCGGCAAACAAACCACCGCTGGTAGCGGTGGTTTTTTTGTTTGCAAG
CAGCAGATTACGCGCAGAAAAAAAGGATCTCAAGAAGATCCTTTGATCTTTTCTACGGGGTCTGACGCTC
AGTGGAACGAAAACTCACGTTAAGGGATTTTGGTCATGAGATTATCAAAAAGGATCTTCACCTAGATCCT
TTTAAATTAAAAATGAAGTTTTAAATCAATCTAAAGTATATATGAGTAAACTTGGTCTGACAGTTACCAA
TGCTTAATCAGTGAGGCACCTATCTCAGCGATCTGTCTATTTCGTTCATCCATAGTTGCCTGACTCCCCG
TCGTGTAGATAACTACGATACGGGAGGGCTTACCATCTGGCCCCAGTGCTGCAATGATACCGCGGGACCC
ACGCTCACCGGCTCCAGATTTATCAGCAATAAACCAGCCAGCCGGAAGGGCCGAGCGCAGAAGTGGTCCT
GCAACTTTATCCGCCTCCATCCAGTCTATTAATTGTTGCCGGGAAGCTAGAGTAAGTAGTTCGCCAGTTA
ATAGTTTGCGCAACGTTGTTGCCATTGCTACAGGCATCGTGGTGTCACGCTCGTCGTTTGGTATGGCTTC
ATTCAGCTCCGGTTCCCAACGATCAAGGCGAGTTACATGATCCCCCATGTTGTGCAAAAAAGCGGTTAGC
TCCTTCGGTCCTCCGATCGTTGTCAGAAGTAAGTTGGCCGCAGTGTTATCACTCATGGTTATGGCAGCAC
TGCATAATTCTCTTACTGTCATGCCATCCGTAAGATGCTTTTCTGTGACTGGTGAGTACTCAACCAAGTC
ATTCTGAGAATAGTGTATGCGGCGACCGAGTTGCTCTTGCCCGGCGTCAATACGGGATAATACCGCGCCA
CATAGCAGAACTTTAAAAGTGCTCATCATTGGAAAACGTTCTTCGGGGCGAAAACTCTCAAGGATCTTAC
CGCTGTTGAGATCCAGTTCGATGTAACCCACTCGTGCACCCAACTGATCTTCAGCATCTTTTACTTTCAC
CAGCGTTTCTGGGTGAGCAAAAACAGGAAGGCAAAATGCCGCAAAAAAGGGAATAAGGGCGACACGGAAA
TGTTGAATACTCATACTCTTCCTTTTTCAATATTATTGAAGCATTTATCAGGGTTATTGTCTCATGAGCG
GATACATATTTGAATGTATTTAGAAAAATAAACAAATAGGGGTTCCGCGCACATTTCCCCGAAAAGTGCC
ACCTG
